>Addgene plasmid #112146 | LUC05 (L/Cys/P) | addgene full sequence | sequence record 214888 | Addgene NGS Result
GACGGATCGGGAGATCTCCCGATCCCCTATGGTGCACTCTCAGTACAATCTGCTCTGATGCCGCATAGTT
AAGCCAGTATCTGCTCCCTGCTTGTGTGTTGGAGGTCGCTGAGTAGTGCGCGAGCAAAATTTAAGCTACA
ACAAGGCAAGGCTTGACCGACAATTGCATGAAGAATCTGCTTAGGGTTAGGCGTTTTGCGCTGCTTCGCG
ATGTACGGGCCAGATATACGCGTTGACATTGATTATTGACTAGTTATTAATAGTAATCAATTACGGGGTC
ATTAGTTCATAGCCCATATATGGAGTTCCGCGTTACATAACTTACGGTAAATGGCCCGCCTGGCTGACCG
CCCAACGACCCCCGCCCATTGACGTCAATAATGACGTATGTTCCCATAGTAACGCCAATAGGGACTTTCC
ATTGACGTCAATGGGTGGAGTATTTACGGTAAACTGCCCACTTGGCAGTACATCAAGTGTATCATATGCC
AAGTACGCCCCCTATTGACGTCAATGACGGTAAATGGCCCGCCTGGCATTATGCCCAGTACATGACCTTA
TGGGACTTTCCTACTTGGCAGTACATCTACGTATTAGTCATCGCTATTACCATGGTGATGCGGTTTTGGC
AGTACATCAATGGGCGTGGATAGCGGTTTGACTCACGGGGATTTCCAAGTCTCCACCCCATTGACGTCAA
TGGGAGTTTGTTTTGGCACCAAAATCAACGGGACTTTCCAAAATGTCGTAACAACTCCGCCCCATTGACG
CAAATGGGCGGTAGGCGTGTACGGTGGGAGGTCTATATAAGCAGAGCTCTCTGGCTAACTAGAGAACCCA
CTGCTTACTGGCTTATCGAAATTAATACGACTCACTATAGGGAGACCCAAGCTGGCTAGTTAAGCTTGGT
ACCGAGCTCGGATCCACTAGTCCAGTGTGGTGGAATTGCCCTTATGGAAGACGCCAAAAACATAAAGAAA
GGCCCGGCGCCATTCTATCCTCTAGAGGATGGAACCGCTGGAGAGCAACTGCATAAGGCTATGAAGAGAT
ACGCCCTGGTTCCTGGAACAATTGCTTTTACAGATGCACATATCGAGGTGAACATCACGTACGCGGAATA
CTTCGAAATGTCCGTTCGGTTGGCAGAAGCTATGAAACGATATGGGCTGAATACAAATCACAGAATCGTC
GTATGCAGTGAAAACTCTCTTCAATTCTTTATGCCGGTGTTGGGCGCGTTATTTATCGGAGTTGCAGTTG
CGCCCGCGAACGACATTTATAATGAACGTGAATTGCTCAACAGTATGAACATTTCGCAGCCTACCGTAGT
GTTTGTTTCCAAAAAGGGGTTGCAAAAAATTTTGAACATGCAAAAAAAATTACCAATAATCCAGAAAATT
ATTATCATGGATTCTAAAACGGATTACCAGGGATTTCAGTCGATGTACACGTTCGTCACATCTCATCTAC
CTCCCGGTTTTAATGAATACGATTTTGTACCAGAGTCCTTTGATCGTGACAAAACAATTGCACTGATAAT
GAATTCCTCTGGATCTACTGGGTTACCTAAGGGTGTGGCCCTTCCGCATAGAACTGCCTGCGTCAGATTC
TCGCATGCCAGAGATCCTATTTTTGGCAATCAAATCATTCCGGATACTGCGATTTTAAGTGTTGTTCCAT
TCCATCACGGTTTTGGAATGTTTACTACACTCGGATATTTGATATGTGGATTTCGAGTCGTCTTAATGTA
TAGATTTGAAGAAGAGCTGTTTTTACGATCCCTTCAGGATTACAAAATTCAAAGTGCGTTGCTAGTACCA
ACCCTATTTTCATTCTTCGCCAAAAGCACTCTGATTGACAAATACGATTTATCTAATTTACACGAAATTG
CTTCTGGGGGCGCACCTCTTTCGAAAGAAGTCGGGGAAGCGGTTGCAAAACGCTTCCATCTTCCAGGGAT
ACGACAAGGATATGGGCTCACTGAGACTACATCAGCTATTCTGATTACACCCGAGGGGGATGATAAACCG
GGCGCGGTCGGTAAAGTTGTTCCATTTTTTGAAGCGAAGGTTGTGGATCTGGATACCGGGAAAACGCTGG
GCGTTAATCAGAGAGGCGAATTATGTGTCAGAGGACCTATGATTATGTCCGGTTATGTAAACAATCCGGA
AGCGACCAACGCCTTGATTGACAAGGATGGATGGCTACATTCTGGAGACATAGCTTACTGGGACGAAGAC
GAACACTTCTTCATAGTTGACCGCTTGAAGTCTTTGATTAAATACAAAGGATATCAGGTGGCCCCCGCTG
AATTGGAATCGATATTGTTACAACACCCCAACATCTTCGACGCGGGCGTGGCAGGTCTTCCCGACGATGA
CGCCGGTGAACTTCCCGCCGCCGTTGTTGTTTTGGAGCACGGAAAGACGATGACGGAAAAAGAGATCGTG
GATTACGTCGCCAGTCAAGTAACAACCGCGAAAAAGTTGCGCGGAGGAGTTGTGTTTGTGGACGAAGTAC
CGAAAGGTCTTACCGGAAAACTCGACGCAAGAAAAATCAGAGAGATCCTCATAAAGGCCAAGAAGGGCGG
AAAGTCCAAATTGTAAAATGTAACTTTAATTAATGGAGCCTTCCACCCCGGCACTCATGACGGTCTGCCT
GAAAACCAGCCCGCTGGTGGGGCAGTCCCGAGGACCTGGCGTGCATCCCCGCCGGAGGAAGGTCCAGAGC
GGCCGCTCGAGTCTAGAGGGCCCGCGGTTCGAAGGTAAGCCTATCCCTAACCCTCTCCTCGGTCTCGATT
CTACGCGTACCGGTCATCATCACCATCACCATTGAGTTTAAACCCGCTGATCAGCCTCGACTGTGCCTTC
TAGTTGCCAGCCATCTGTTGTTTGCCCCTCCCCCGTGCCTTCCTTGACCCTGGAAGGTGCCACTCCCACT
GTCCTTTCCTAATAAAATGAGGAAATTGCATCGCATTGTCTGAGTAGGTGTCATTCTATTCTGGGGGGTG
GGGTGGGGCAGGACAGCAAGGGGGAGGATTGGGAAGACAATAGCAGGCATGCTGGGGATGCGGTGGGCTC
TATGGCTTCTGAGGCGGAAAGAACCAGCTGGGGCTCTAGGGGGTATCCCC
[124 nt withheld, positions 3131-3254]
CGCCGGCTTTCCT
[79 nt withheld, positions 3268-3346]
A
[49 nt withheld, positions 3348-3396]
CCTTTGACGTTGGAGTCCACGTTCTTT
[37 nt withheld, positions 3424-3460]
ACCCTATCTCGGTCTATTCTTTTGATTTATAAGGGATTTTGCCGATTTCGGCCTATTGGTTAAAAAATGA
GCTGATTTAACAAAAATTTAACGCGAATTAATTCTGTGGAATGTGTGTCAGTTAGGGTGTGGAAAGTCCC
CAGGCTCCCCAGCAGGCAGAAGTATGCAAAGCATGCATCTCAATTAGTCAGCAACCAGGTGTGGAAAGTC
CCCAGGCTCCCCAGCAGGCAGAAGTATGCAAAGCATGCATCTCAATTAGTCAGCAACCATAGTCCCGCCC
CTAACTCCGCCCATCCCGCCCCTAACTCCGCCCAGTTCCGCCCATTCTCCGCCCCATGGCTGACTAATTT
TTTTTATTTATGCAGAGGCCGAGGCCGCCTCTGCCTCTGAGCTATTCCAGAAGTAGTGAGGAGGCTTTTT
TGGAGGCCTAGGCTTTTGCAAAAAGCTCCCGGGAGCTTGTATATCCATTTTCGGATCTGATCAAGAGACA
GGATGAGGATCGTTTCGCATGATTGAACAAGATGGATTGCACGCAGGTTCTCCGGCCGCTTGGGTGGAGA
GGCTATTCGGCTATGACTGGGCACAACAGACAATCGGCTGCTCTGATGCCGCCGTGTTCCGGCTGTCAGC
GCAGGGGCGCCCGGTTCTTTTTGTCAAGACCGACCTGTCCGGTGCCCTGAATGAACTGCAGGACGAGGCA
GCGCGGCTATCGTGGCTGGCCACGACGGGCGTTCCTTGCGCAGCTGTGCTCGACGTTGTCACTGAAGCGG
GAAGGGACTGGCTGCTATTGGGCGAAGTGCCGGGGCAGGATCTCCTGTCATCTCACCTTGCTCCTGCCGA
GAAAGTATCCATCATGGCTGATGCAATGCGGCGGCTGCATACGCTTGATCCGGCTACCTGCCCATTCGAC
CACCAAGCGAAACATCGCATCGAGCGAGCACGTACTCGGATGGAAGCCGGTCTTGTCGATCAGGATGATC
TGGACGAAGAGCATCAGGGGCTCGCGCCAGCCGAACTGTTCGCCAGGCTCAAGGCGCGCATGCCCGACGG
CGAGGATCTCGTCGTGACCCATGGCGATGCCTGCTTGCCGAATATCATGGTGGAAAATGGCCGCTTTTCT
GGATTCATCGACTGTGGCCGGCTGGGTGTGGCGGACCGCTATCAGGACATAGCGTTGGCTACCCGTGATA
TTGCTGAAGAGCTTGGCGGCGAATGGGCTGACCGCTTCCTCGTGCTTTACGGTATCGCCGCTCCCGATTC
GCAGCGCATCGCCTTCTATCGCCTTCTTGACGAGTTCTTCTGAGCGGGACTCTGGGGTTCGCGAAATGAC
CGACCAAGCGACGCCCAACCTGCCATCACGAGATTTCGATTCCACCGCCGCCTTCTATGAAAGGTTGGGC
TTCGGAATCGTTTTCCGGGACGCCGGCTGGATGATCCTCCAGCGCGGGGATCTCATGCTGGAGTTCTTCG
CCCACCCCAACTTGTTTATTGCAGCTTATAATGGTTACAAATAAAGCAATAGCATCACAAATTTCACAAA
TAAAGCATTTTTTTCACTGCATTCTAGTTGTGGTTTGTCCAAACTCATCAATGTATCTTATCATGTCTGT
ATACCGTCGACCTCTAGCTAGAGCTTGGCGTAATCATGGTCATAGCTGTTTCCTGTGTGAAATTGTTATC
CGCTCACAATTCCACACAACATACGAGCCGGAAGCATAAAGTGTAAAGCCTGGGGTGCCTAATGAGTGAG
CTAACTCACATTAATTGCGTTGCGCTCACTGCCCGCTTTCCAGTCGGGAAACCTGTCGTGCCAGCTGCAT
TAATGAATCGGCCAACGCGCGGGGAGAGGCGGTTTGCGTATTGGGCGCTCTTCCGCTTCCTCGCTCACTG
ACTCGCTGCGCTCGGTCGTTCGGCTGCGGCGAGCGGTATCAGCTCACTCAAAGGCGGTAATACGGTTATC
CACAGAATCAGGGGATAACGCAGGAAAGAACATGTGAGCAAAAGGCCAGCAAAAGGCCAGGAACCGTAAA
AAGGCCGCGTTGCTGGCGTTTTTCCATAGGCTCCGCCCCCCTGACGAGCATCACAAAAATCGACGCTCAA
GTCAGAGGTGGCGAAACCCGACAGGACTATAAAGATACCAGGCGTTTCCCCCTGGAAGCTCCCTCGTGCG
CTCTCCTGTTCCGACCCTGCCGCTTACCGGATACCTGTCCGCCTTTCTCCCTTCGGGAAGCGTGGCGCTT
TCTCATAGCTCACGCTGTAGGTATCTCAGTTCGGTGTAGGTCGTTCGCTCCAAGCTGGGCTGTGTGCACG
AACCCCCCGTTCAGCCCGACCGCTGCGCCTTATCCGGTAACTATCGTCTTGAGTCCAACCCGGTAAGACA
CGACTTATCGCCACTGGCAGCAGCCACTGGTAACAGGATTAGCAGAGCGAGGTATGTAGGCGGTGCTACA
GAGTTCTTGAAGTGGTGGCCTAACTACGGCTACACTAGAAGAACAGTATTTGGTATCTGCGCTCTGCTGA
AGCCAGTTACCTTCGGAAAAAGAGTTGGTAGCTCTTGATCCGGCAAACAAACCACCGCTGGTAGCGGTGG
TTTTTTTGTTTGCAAGCAGCAGATTACGCGCAGAAAAAAAGGATCTCAAGAAGATCCTTTGATCTTTTCT
ACGGGGTCTGACGCTCAGTGGAACGAAAACTCACGTTAAGGGATTTTGGTCATGAGATTATCAAAAAGGA
TCTTCACCTAGATCCTTTTAAATTAAAAATGAAGTTTTAAATCAATCTAAAGTATATATGAGTAAACTTG
GTCTGACAGTTACCAATGCTTAATCAGTGAGGCACCTATCTCAGCGATCTGTCTATTTCGTTCATCCATA
GTTGCCTGACTCCCCGTCGTGTAGATAACTACGATACGGGAGGGCTTACCATCTGGCCCCAGTGCTGCAA
TGATACCGCGAGACCCACGCTCACCGGCTCCAGATTTATCAGCAATAAACCAGCCAGCCGGAAGGGCCGA
GCGCAGAAGTGGTCCTGCAACTTTATCCGCCTCCATCCAGTCTATTAATTGTTGCCGGGAAGCTAGAGTA
AGTAGTTCGCCAGTTAATAGTTTGCGCAACGTTGTTGCCATTGCTACAGGCATCGTGGTGTCACGCTCGT
CGTTTGGTATGGCTTCATTCAGCTCCGGTTCCCAACGATCAAGGCGAGTTACATGATCCCCCATGTTGTG
CAAAAAAGCGGTTAGCTCCTTCGGTCCTCCGATCGTTGTCAGAAGTAAGTTGGCCGCAGTGTTATCACTC
ATGGTTATGGCAGCACTGCATAATTCTCTTACTGTCATGCCATCCGTAAGATGCTTTTCTGTGACTGGTG
AGTACTCAACCAAGTCATTCTGAGAATAGTGTATGCGGCGACCGAGTTGCTCTTGCCCGGCGTCAATACG
GGATAATACCGCGCCACATAGCAGAACTTTAAAAGTGCTCATCATTGGAAAACGTTCTTCGGGGCGAAAA
CTCTCAAGGATCTTACCGCTGTTGAGATCCAGTTCGATGTAACCCACTCGTGCACCCAACTGATCTTCAG
CATCTTTTACTTTCACCAGCGTTTCTGGGTGAGCAAAAACAGGAAGGCAAAATGCCGCAAAAAAGGGAAT
AAGGGCGACACGGAAATGTTGAATACTCATACTCTTCCTTTTTCAATATTATTGAAGCATTTATCAGGGT
TATTGTCTCATGAGCGGATACATATTTGAATGTATTTAGAAAAATAAACAAATAGGGGTTCCGCGCACAT
TTCCCCGAAAAGTGCCACCTGACGTC
Features (pLannotate 1.2.2; 22 found; start..end, strand, type, name):
     28..80      -  misc_feature   bom (fragment): basis of mobility region from pBR322
    235..614     +  enhancer       CMV enhancer: human cytomegalovirus immediate early enhancer
    615..818     +  promoter       CMV promoter: human cytomegalovirus (CMV) immediate early promoter
    814..847     +  LTR            5' LTR (truncated) (fragment): truncated 5' long terminal repeat (LTR) from HIV-1
    863..881     +  promoter       T7 promoter: promoter for bacteriophage T7 RNA polymerase
    954..2606    +  CDS            luciferase: firefly luciferase; luc
   2637..2702    +  ncRNA          SECIS 1: Accession: RF00031 - Selenocysteine insertion sequence 1
   2764..2805    +  CDS            V5 tag: epitope tag from simian virus 5
   2861..3085    +  polyA_signal   bGH poly(A) signal: bovine growth hormone polyadenylation signal
   3089..3110    +  promoter       SV40 promoter (fragment): SV40 enhancer and early promoter
   3131..3559    +  rep_origin     f1 ori (sequence partly withheld): f1 bacteriophage origin of replication; arrow indicates direction of (+) strand synthesis
   3573..3902    +  promoter       SV40 promoter: SV40 enhancer and early promoter
   3969..4760    +  CDS            neo: KKA2_KLEPN - Also known as kan, nptII. Experimental evidence at protein level: Swiss-Prot protein existence level 1. Resistance to kanamycin, neomycin, paromomycin, ribostamycin, butirosin and gentamicin B. From Klebsiella pneumoniae.
   4786..4944    +  CDS            ble (fragment): BLE_KLEPN - Experimental evidence at protein level: Swiss-Prot protein existence level 1. Binding protein with a strong affinity to the bleomycin family of antibiotics. Binds to CL990; an antimitotic-antibiotic compound. From Klebsiella pneumoniae.
   4939..5060    +  polyA_signal   SV40 poly(A) signal: SV40 polyadenylation signal
   5133..5149    -  protein_bind   lac operator: The lac repressor binds to the lac operator to inhibit transcription in E. coli. This inhibition can be relieved by adding lactose or isopropyl-β-D-thiogalactopyranoside (IPTG). lac repressor encoded by lacI
   5157..5187    -  promoter       lac promoter: promoter for the E. coli lac operon
   5202..5223    -  protein_bind   CAP binding site: CAP binding activates transcription in the presence of cAMP. E. coli catabolite activator protein
   5236..5328    -  CDS            lacI (fragment): lac repressor; lacI; The lac repressor binds to the lac operator to inhibit transcription in E. coli. This inhibition can be relieved by adding lactose or isopropyl-β-D-thiogalactopyranoside (IPTG).
   5511..6099    -  rep_origin     ori: high-copy-number ColE1/pMB1/pBR322/pUC origin of replication
   6270..7130    -  CDS            AmpR: β-lactamase; bla; confers resistance to ampicillin, carbenicillin, and related antibiotics
   7131..7235    -  promoter       AmpR promoter: bla
