[The description below was written by a language model from this plasmid's Addgene catalogue record and pLannotate feature annotations shown in this document.]
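Description:
LUC05 (L/Cys/P) is a mammalian expression plasmid built on the pcDNA3.1 backbone by TOPO cloning, with a sequenced length of about 7.3 kb. It is propagated in E. coli as a high-copy plasmid through a ColE1/pUC-type origin and selected with ampicillin via the β-lactamase gene. An f1 origin is also present. For selection in mammalian cells, the backbone carries a neomycin phosphotransferase gene driven by the SV40 enhancer/early promoter and terminated by the SV40 polyadenylation signal. Short annotated fragments such as the truncated HIV-1 LTR, ble, lacI and bom are probably backbone remnants or annotation hits rather than functional parts.

The payload is the firefly (Photinus pyralis) luciferase coding region, expressed from the human CMV immediate early enhancer and promoter and terminated by the bovine growth hormone poly(A) signal. A T7 promoter upstream of the insert also permits in vitro transcription. In this version, luciferase keeps its wild-type cysteine codon at position 258. The 3' UTR contains the wild-type SECIS element from rat PHGPx (Gpx4), the RNA stem-loop that normally directs recoding of UGA as selenocysteine. A vector-derived V5 tag sequence is annotated downstream of the SECIS, so it lies beyond the luciferase reading frame and is probably not translated.

Because no UGA codon is present at position 258, the construct produces ordinary cysteine-containing luciferase independently of SECIS function. According to the record, it is used to test how substituting selenocysteine for cysteine affects luciferase enzyme activity. It therefore appears to serve as the cysteine reference for related reporters that measure selenocysteine incorporation efficiency.
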