Addgene plasmid #112146: LUC05 (L/Cys/P)
Purpose: Mammalian expression vector to test the effect of substituting selenocysteine for Cys on luciferase enzyme activity
Depositing lab: Paul Copeland. Publication: Efficiency of mammalian selenocysteine incorporation. Mehta A, Rebsch CM, Kinzy SA, Fletcher JE, Copeland PR. J Biol Chem. 2004 Sep 3;279(36):37852-9. doi: 10.1074/jbc.M404639200. Epub 2004 Jun 30. PubMed 15229221.
Backbone
  Vector backbone: pcDNA3.1
  Vector type: Mammalian Expression
Growth in bacteria
  Bacterial resistance: Ampicillin, 100 μg/mL
  Growth temperature: 37°C
  Growth strain: DH5alpha
  Copy number: High Copy
Gene/Insert
  Gene/Insert name: Luciferase coding region with wild type Cysteine 258 and wild-type PHGPx SECIS in the 3' UTR
  Species: R. norvegicus (rat); Photinus pyralis
  Mutation: none
  Entrez Gene: Gpx4 (a.k.a. Gshpx-4, Phgpx, gpx-4, snGpx)
  Cloning method: TOPO Cloning
Terms and licenses: Academic/Nonprofit Terms; Industry Terms: Not Available to Industry
How to cite: LUC05 (L/Cys/P) was a gift from Paul Copeland (Addgene plasmid # 112146 ; http://n2t.net/addgene:112146 ; RRID:Addgene_112146)
